>Addgene plasmid #200558 | pAAV-Tbg-CES2A-ΔC | addgene full sequence | sequence record 392390 | Addgene NGS Result
GCACGACAGGTTTCCCGACTGGAAAGCGGGCAGTGAGCGCAACGCAATTAATGTGAGTTAGCTCACTCAT
TAGGCACCCCAGGCTTTACACTTTATGCTTCCGGCTCGTATGTTGTGTGGAATTGTGAGCGGATAACAAT
TTCACACAGGAAACAGCTATGACCATGATTACGCCAGATTTAATTAAGGCCTTAATTAGGCTGCGCGCTC
GCTCGCTCACTGAGGCCGCCCGGGCAAAGCCCGGGCGTCGGGCGACCTTTGGTCGCCCGGCCTCAGTGAG
CGAGCGAGCGCGCAGAGAGGGAGTGGCCAACTCCATCACTAGGGGTTCCTTGTAGTTAATGATTAACCCG
CCATGCTACTTATCTACGTAGCCATGCTCTAGGAAGATCGGAATTCGCCCTTAAGCTAGCAGGTTAATTT
TTAAAAAGCAGTCAAAAGTCCAAGTGGCCCTTGGCAGCATTTACTCTCTCTGTTTGCTCTGGTTAATAAT
CTCAGGAGCACAAACATTCCAGATCCAGGTTAATTTTTAAAAAGCAGTCAAAAGTCCAAGTGGCCCTTGG
CAGCATTTACTCTCTCTGTTTGCTCTGGTTAATAATCTCAGGAGCACAAACATTCCAGATCCGGCGCGCC
AGGGCTGGAAGCTACCTTTGACATCATTTCCTCTGCGAATGCATGTATAATTTCTACAGAACCTATTAGA
AAGGATCACCCAGCCTCTGCTTTTGTACAACTTTCCCTTAAAAAACTGCCAATTCCACTGCTGTTTGGCC
CAATAGTGAGAACTTTTTCCTGCTGCCTCTTGGTGCTTTTGCCTATGGCCCCTATTCTGCCTGCTGAAGA
CACTCTTGCCAGCATGGACTTAAACCCCTCCAGCTCTGACAATCCTCTTTCTCTTTTGTTTTACATGAAG
GGTCTGGCAGCCAAAGCAATCACTCAAAGTTCAAACCTTATCATTTTTTGCTTTGTTCCTCTTGGCCTTG
GTTTTGTACATCAGCTTTGAAAATACCATCCCAGGGTTAATGCTGGGGTTAATTTATAACTAAGAGTGCT
CTAGTTTTGCAATACAGGACATGCTATAAAAATGGAAAGATGTTGCTTTCTGAGAGACTGCAGAAGTTGG
TCGTGAGGCACTGGGCAGGTAAGTATCAAGGTTACAAGACAGGTTTAAGGAGACCAATAGAAACTGGGCT
TGTCGAGACAGAGAAGACTCTTGCGTTTCTGATAGGCACCTATTGGTCTTACTGACATCCACTTTGCCTT
TCTCTCCACAGGTGTCCAGGCGGCCGCGCCACCATGCCATTGGCTAGACTTCCTGGTTGGCTGTGTGTTG
TTGCCTGTGGGCTCCTGCTTCTCCTCCAGCATGTGCATGGCGACTACAAGGATGACGACGATAAGGGGGG
CGGTCAGGACTCAGCCAGCCCCATCAGGAACACCCACAGGGGTCAGGTGAGAGGCAGCTTTGTCCACGTG
AAGGACACTAAATCTGGTGTCCATGCCTTCCTGGGAATCCCCTTTGCCAAGCCTCCTGTAGGACTACTGC
GCTTTGCACCTCCTGAGGACCCTGAGCCATGGAGTGGTGTGAGAGATGGGACCTCACAGCCGGCCATGTG
TCTGCAGCCTGATATAATGAATTTAGAGGATGCGAAGGAAATGAATCTGATCCTGCCTCCCATCTCTATG
TCCGAGGACTGCCTGTATCTCAACATCTACACACCAACCCACGCCCAGGAGGGCTCTAACCTGCCTGTGA
TGGTATGGATCCACGGTGGTGGACTGGTTGTAGGATCAGCTTCCATGAATGATGTATCTAAACTGGCAGC
CACTGAGGAAATAGTAATTGTCGCCATCCAGTATCGCTTGGGGGTCCTTGGCTTCTTCAGCACTGGAGAC
CAGCATGCCAGAGGCAACTGGGGATACCTGGACCAAGTGGCTGCCTTACGCTGGGTGCAGAAGAATATTG
CTTACTTTGGAGGCAACCGTGACAGGGTCACTATATTTGGAGTCTCAGCAGGAGGTACAAGTGTGTCTTC
TCATATTCTGTCCCCAATGTCCAAAGGACTCTTTCATGGAGCCATTATGCAGAGTGGAGTGGCCCTGCTG
CCTGACCTCATCTCTGACACTTCTGAGGTGGTCTACAAGACAGTAGCCAACCTATCTGGTTGTGAAGCCA
CAGACTCAGAAGCCCTGATCCACTGCCTGAGAGCAAAGAGTAAACAAGAGATCCTGGCTATTAACCAGGT
CTTCAAGATGATCCCTGCTGTGGTGGATGGGGAGTTCCTACCCAAGCATCCTCAGGAGCTGCTGACCTCT
ATGGATTTTCACCCTGTCCCCAGCATCATTGGTGTCAACACAGATGAATGTGGCTGGGGAGTCCCCATGT
TCATGGGCCTTGACCATATCATAAAGAACATAACCAGAGAGACCCTGCCAGCTGTTCTGAAGAACACAGC
AGCACGGATGATGTTGCCTCCAGAATGTAGTCACCTGCTAGTGGAGGAGTATATGGGGGACACTGAGGAC
CCAGAGACCCTGCAAGCACAGTTCAGAGAGATGCTGGGGGACTTCATGTTTGTGATCCCTGCTCTCCAAG
TGGCACATTTCCAGCGTTCCCAGGCTCCTGTCTACTTCTATGAGTTCCAGCATCTGTCCAGCTTCATCAA
GCATGTCAGGCCATCACATGTGAAGGCAGACCATGGTGATGACGTTGCCTTTGTCTTTGGCTCCTATTTG
TGGGACATGAATTTGGACCTCACTGAGGAGGAGGAGCTGCTAAAGAGGATGATGATGAAGTACTGGGCCA
ATTTCGCAAGAAATGGGAACCCCAACAGTGAGGGTCTACCCTCCTGGCCTGTGTTGGACCATGATGAGCA
GTACCTGCAGCTGGACACCCAGCCTGCTGTGGGTCGAGCCCTGAAGGCCAGAAGGCTGCAGTTCTGGACC
AAGACTCTGCCCCAGAAGATCCAGGAGCTCAAGGGTTCTCAGGACAAGTAGAAGCTTGGATCCAATCAAC
CTCTGGATTACAAAATTTGTGAAAGATTGACTGGTATTCTTAACTATGTTGCTCCTTTTACGCTATGTGG
ATACGCTGCTTTAATGCCTTTGTATCATGCTATTGCTTCCCGTATGGCTTTCATTTTCTCCTCCTTGTAT
AAATCCTGGTTGCTGTCTCTTTATGAGGAGTTGTGGCCCGTTGTCAGGCAACGTGGCGTGGTGTGCACTG
TGTTTGCTGACGCAACCCCCACTGGTTGGGGCATTGCCACCACCTGTCAGCTCCTTTCCGGGACTTTCGC
TTTCCCCCTCCCTATTGCCACGGCGGAACTCATCGCCGCCTGCCTTGCCCGCTGCTGGACAGGGGCTCGG
CTGTTGGGCACTGACAATTCCGTGGTGTTGTCGGGGAAATCATCGTCCTTTCCTTGGCTGCTCGCCTGTG
TTGCCACCTGGATTCTGCGCGGGACGTCCTTCTGCTACGTCCCTTCGGCCCTCAATCCAGCGGACCTTCC
TTCCCGCGGCCTGCTGCCGGCTCTGCGGCCTCTTCCGCGTCTTCGAGATCTGCCTCGACTGTGCCTTCTA
GTTGCCAGCCATCTGTTGTTTGCCCCTCCCCCGTGCCTTCCTTGACCCTGGAAGGTGCCACTCCCACTGT
CCTTTCCTAATAAAATGAGGAAATTGCATCGCATTGTCTGAGTAGGTGTCATTCTATTCTGGGGGGTGGG
GTGGGGCAGGACAGCAAGGGGGAGGATTGGGAAGACAATAGCAGGCATGCTGGGGACTCGAGTTAAGGGC
GAATTCCCGATAAGGATCTTCCTAGAGCATGGCTACGTAGATAAGTAGCATGGCGGGTTAATCATTAACT
ACAAGGAACCCCTAGTGATGGAGTTGGCCACTCCCTCTCTGCGCGCTCGCTCGCTCACTGAGGCCGGGCG
ACCAAAGGTCGCCCGACGCCCGGGCTTTGCCCGGGCGGCCTCAGTGAGCGAGCGAGCGCGCAGCCTTAAT
TAACCTAATTCACTGGCCGTCGTTTTACAACGTCGTGACTGGGAAAACCCTGGCGTTACCCAACTTAATC
GCCTTGCAGCACATCCCCCTTTCGCCAGCTGGCGTAATAGCGAAGAGGCCCGCACCGATCGCCCTTCCCA
ACAGTTGCGCAGCCTGAATGGCGAATGGG
[124 nt withheld, positions 4160-4283]
C
[91 nt withheld, positions 4285-4375]
A
[49 nt withheld, positions 4377-4425]
CCTTTGACGTTGGAGTCCACGTTCTTT
[37 nt withheld, positions 4453-4489]
ACCCTATCTCGGTCTATTCTTTTGATTTATAAGGGATTTTGCCGATTTCGGCCTATTGGTTAAAAAATGA
GCTGATTTAACAAAAATTTAACGCGAATTTTAACAAAATATTAACGCTTACAATTTAGGTGGCACTTTTC
GGGGAAATGTGCGCGGAACCCCTATTTGTTTATTTTTCTAAATACATTCAAATATGTATCCGCTCATGAG
ACAATAACCCTGATAAATGCTTCAATAATATTGAAAAAGGAAGAGTATGAGTATTCAACATTTCCGTGTC
GCCCTTATTCCCTTTTTTGCGGCATTTTGCCTTCCTGTTTTTGCTCACCCAGAAACGCTGGTGAAAGTAA
AAGATGCTGAAGATCAGTTGGGTGCACGAGTGGGTTACATCGAACTGGATCTCAACAGCGGTAAGATCCT
TGAGAGTTTTCGCCCCGAAGAACGTTTTCCAATGATGAGCACTTTTAAAGTTCTGCTATGTGGCGCGGTA
TTATCCCGTATTGACGCCGGGCAAGAGCAACTCGGTCGCCGCATACACTATTCTCAGAATGACTTGGTTG
AGTACTCACCAGTCACAGAAAAGCATCTTACGGATGGCATGACAGTAAGAGAATTATGCAGTGCTGCCAT
AACCATGAGTGATAACACTGCGGCCAACTTACTTCTGACAACGATCGGAGGACCGAAGGAGCTAACCGCT
TTTTTGCACAACATGGGGGATCATGTAACTCGCCTTGATCGTTGGGAACCGGAGCTGAATGAAGCCATAC
CAAACGACGAGCGTGACACCACGATGCCTGTAGCAATGGCAACAACGTTGCGCAAACTATTAACTGGCGA
ACTACTTACTCTAGCTTCCCGGCAACAATTAATAGACTGGATGGAGGCGGATAAAGTTGCAGGACCACTT
CTGCGCTCGGCCCTTCCGGCTGGCTGGTTTATTGCTGATAAATCTGGAGCCGGTGAGCGTGGGTCTCGCG
GTATCATTGCAGCACTGGGGCCAGATGGTAAGCCCTCCCGTATCGTAGTTATCTACACGACGGGGAGTCA
GGCAACTATGGATGAACGAAATAGACAGATCGCTGAGATAGGTGCCTCACTGATTAAGCATTGGTAACTG
TCAGACCAAGTTTACTCATATATACTTTAGATTGATTTAAAACTTCATTTTTAATTTAAAAGGATCTAGG
TGAAGATCCTTTTTGATAATCTCATGACCAAAATCCCTTAACGTGAGTTTTCGTTCCACTGAGCGTCAGA
CCCCGTAGAAAAGATCAAAGGATCTTCTTGAGATCCTTTTTTTCTGCGCGTAATCTGCTGCTTGCAAACA
AAAAAACCACCGCTACCAGCGGTGGTTTGTTTGCCGGATCAAGAGCTACCAACTCTTTTTCCGAAGGTAA
CTGGCTTCAGCAGAGCGCAGATACCAAATACTGTTCTTCTAGTGTAGCCGTAGTTAGGCCACCACTTCAA
GAACTCTGTAGCACCGCCTACATACCTCGCTCTGCTAATCCTGTTACCAGTGGCTGCTGCCAGTGGCGAT
AAGTCGTGTCTTACCGGGTTGGACTCAAGACGATAGTTACCGGATAAGGCGCAGCGGTCGGGCTGAACGG
GGGGTTCGTGCACACAGCCCAGCTTGGAGCGAACGACCTACACCGAACTGAGATACCTACAGCGTGAGCT
ATGAGAAAGCGCCACGCTTCCCGAAGGGAGAAAGGCGGACAGGTATCCGGTAAGCGGCAGGGTCGGAACA
GGAGAGCGCACGAGGGAGCTTCCAGGGGGAAACGCCTGGTATCTTTATAGTCCTGTCGGGTTTCGCCACC
TCTGACTTGAGCGTCGATTTTTGTGATGCTCGTCAGGGGGGCGGAGCCTATGGAAAAACGCCAGCAACGC
GGCCTTTTTACGGTTCCTGGCCTTTTGCTGGCCTTTTGCTCACATGTTCTTTCCTGCGTTATCCCCTGAT
TCTGTGGATAACCGTATTACCGCCTTTGAGTGAGCTGATACCGCTCGCCGCAGCCGAACGACCGAGCGCA
GCGAGTCAGTGAGCGAGGAAGCGGAAGAGCGCCCAATACGCAAACCGCCTCTCCCCGCGCGTTGGCCGAT
TCATTAATGCAGCTG
Features (pLannotate 1.2.2; 16 found; start..end, strand, type, name):
     49..70      +  protein_bind   CAP binding site: CAP binding activates transcription in the presence of cAMP. E. coli catabolite activator protein
     85..115     +  promoter       lac promoter: promoter for the E. coli lac operon
    123..139     +  protein_bind   lac operator: The lac repressor binds to the lac operator to inhibit transcription in E. coli. This inhibition can be relieved by adding lactose or isopropyl-β-D-thiogalactopyranoside (IPTG). lac repressor encoded by lacI
    200..330     -  repeat_region  AAV2 ITR (fragment): inverted terminal repeat of adeno-associated virus serotype 2 inverted
    670..1079    +  promoter       TBG promoter: promoter from the human thyroxine-binding globulin gene (Yan et al., 2012)
   1139..1271    +  intron         chimeric intron: chimera between introns from human β-globin and immunoglobulin heavy chain genes
   1294..2988    +  CDS            Ces2a: EST2A_MOUSE - Also known as Ces6. Experimental evidence at protein level: Swiss-Prot protein existence level 1. Carboxylesterases that catalyzes the hydrolysis of pyrethroids pesticides. Hydrolyzes permethrin faster than cypermethrin. Hydrolyzes retinyl esters (By similarity). From Mus musculus (Mouse).
   3004..3545    +  misc_feature   WPRE (fragment): woodchuck hepatitis virus posttranscriptional regulatory element
   3559..3766    +  polyA_signal   bGH poly(A) signal: bovine growth hormone polyadenylation signal
   3854..3984    +  repeat_region  AAV2 ITR (fragment): inverted terminal repeat of adeno-associated virus serotype 2 inverted
   3998..4155    +  CDS            lacZα (fragment): LacZα fragment of β-galactosidase; lacZ fragment
   4160..4588    +  rep_origin     f1 ori (sequence partly withheld): f1 bacteriophage origin of replication; arrow indicates direction of (+) strand synthesis
   4641..4745    +  promoter       AmpR promoter: bla
   4746..5606    +  CDS            AmpR: β-lactamase; bla; confers resistance to ampicillin, carbenicillin, and related antibiotics
   5777..6365    +  rep_origin     ori: high-copy-number ColE1/pMB1/pBR322/pUC origin of replication
   6548..36      +  CDS            lacI (fragment) (across the origin): lac repressor; lacI; The lac repressor binds to the lac operator to inhibit transcription in E. coli. This inhibition can be relieved by adding lactose or isopropyl-β-D-thiogalactopyranoside (IPTG).
