[The description below was written by a language model from this plasmid's Addgene catalogue record and pLannotate feature annotations shown in this document.]
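Description:
pAAV-Tbg-CES2A-ΔC is an adeno-associated virus transfer plasmid built on the pAAV-TBG backbone for liver-directed expression of a secreted form of mouse carboxylesterase 2A (Ces2a, also known as Ces6). It is propagated in E. coli as a high-copy plasmid through a ColE1/pUC-type origin and selected with ampicillin via the β-lactamase gene. The backbone also carries an f1 phage origin and remnants of the lac region (CAP site, lac promoter and operator, and lacZα and lacI fragments) that play no role in the payload. A recombination-deficient growth strain is recorded, consistent with the need to keep the repeat-rich ITRs intact.

The expression cassette lies between two AAV2 inverted terminal repeats, annotated as fragments, which are the cis elements required for replication and packaging of the genome into AAV particles. Within them, the human thyroxine-binding globulin (TBG) promoter restricts transcription to hepatocytes. It is followed by a chimeric β-globin/immunoglobulin intron that enhances transcript processing. The Ces2a coding sequence follows, cloned between NotI and HindIII sites. Downstream are a WPRE fragment, which boosts post-transcriptional expression, and the bovine growth hormone polyadenylation signal. The insert is described as lacking the C-terminus and carrying an N-terminal Flag tag, although the tag is not annotated separately in the feature table. The record does not give the exact residues removed. It states only that the deletion yields a secreted protein, plausibly by removing a C-terminal retention signal. The construct is intended for producing AAV that drives hepatocyte-specific release of CES2A into the circulation in mice, and it was deposited alongside a study mapping exercise-regulated, cell-type-specific secretomes.
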