Addgene plasmid #200558: pAAV-Tbg-CES2A-ΔC
Purpose: Secreted mouse CES2A driven by heptaocyte-specific promoter in AAV viral vector
Depositing lab: Jonathan Long. Depositing organization: Stanford University. Publication: Organism-wide, cell-type-specific secretome mapping of exercise training in mice. Wei W, Riley NM, Lyu X, Shen X, Guo J, Raun SH, Zhao M, Moya-Garzon MD, Basu H, Sheng-Hwa Tung A, Li VL, Huang W, Wiggenhorn AL, Svensson KJ, Snyder MP, Bertozzi CR, Long JZ. Cell Metab. 2023 Apr 28:S1550-4131(23)00138-9. doi: 10.1016/j.cmet.2023.04.011. PubMed 37141889.
Backbone
  Vector backbone: pAAV-TBG
  Vector type: AAV
Growth in bacteria
  Bacterial resistance: Ampicillin, 100 μg/mL
  Growth temperature: 37°C
  Growth strain: NEB Stable
  Copy number: High Copy
Gene/Insert
  Gene/Insert name: Mouse Carboxylesterase 2A delta C-terminal
  Species: M. musculus (mouse)
  Entrez Gene: Ces2a (a.k.a. 9130231C15Rik, Ces6)
  Promoter: TBG promoter
  Tag / fusion protein: Flag (N terminal on insert)
  Cloning method: Restriction Enzyme; 5′ cloning site NotI (not destroyed); 3′ cloning site HindIII (not destroyed)
  Sequencing primers: 5′ aaactgggcttgtcgagaca; 3′ gcagcgtatccacatag
Terms and licenses: Academic/Nonprofit Terms; Industry Terms: Not Available to Industry
How to cite: pAAV-Tbg-CES2A-ΔC was a gift from Jonathan Long (Addgene plasmid # 200558 ; http://n2t.net/addgene:200558 ; RRID:Addgene_200558)
